>Addgene plasmid #187728 | His-Precission-NEDD4L_Δ2,3-linker_pcDNA3.1(+) | addgene full sequence | sequence record 372426 | Addgene NGS Result
GACGGATCGGGAGATCTCCCGATCCCCTATGGTGCACTCTCAGTACAATCTGCTCTGATGCCGCATAGTT
AAGCCAGTATCTGCTCCCTGCTTGTGTGTTGGAGGTCGCTGAGTAGTGCGCGAGCAAAATTTAAGCTACA
ACAAGGCAAGGCTTGACCGACAATTGCATGAAGAATCTGCTTAGGGTTAGGCGTTTTGCGCTGCTTCGCG
ATGTACGGGCCAGATATACGCGTTGACATTGATTATTGACTAGTTATTAATAGTAATCAATTACGGGGTC
ATTAGTTCATAGCCCATATATGGAGTTCCGCGTTACATAACTTACGGTAAATGGCCCGCCTGGCTGACCG
CCCAACGACCCCCGCCCATTGACGTCAATAATGACGTATGTTCCCATAGTAACGCCAATAGGGACTTTCC
ATTGACGTCAATGGGTGGAGTATTTACGGTAAACTGCCCACTTGGCAGTACATCAAGTGTATCATATGCC
AAGTACGCCCCCTATTGACGTCAATGACGGTAAATGGCCCGCCTGGCATTATGCCCAGTACATGACCTTA
TGGGACTTTCCTACTTGGCAGTACATCTACGTATTAGTCATCGCTATTACCATGGTGATGCGGTTTTGGC
AGTACATCAATGGGCGTGGATAGCGGTTTGACTCACGGGGATTTCCAAGTCTCCACCCCATTGACGTCAA
TGGGAGTTTGTTTTGGCACCAAAATCAACGGGACTTTCCAAAATGTCGTAACAACTCCGCCCCATTGACG
CAAATGGGCGGTAGGCGTGTACGGTGGGAGGTCTATATAAGCAGAGCTCTCTGGCTAACTAGAGAACCCA
CTGCTTACTGGCTTATCGAAATTAATACGACTCACTATAGGGAGACCCAAGCTGGCTAGCATGCACCACC
ACCACCACCACGGCCTGGAGGTGCTGTTCCAGGGCCCAGTACGCGCCGGCTCCATGGCGACCGGGCTCGG
GGAGCCGGTCTATGGACTTTCCGAAGACGAGGGAGAGTCCCGTATTCTCAGAGTAAAAGTTGTTTCTGGA
ATTGATCTCGCCAAAAAGGACATCTTTGGAGCCAGTGATCCGTATGTGAAACTTTCATTGTACGTAGCGG
ATGAGAATAGAGAACTTGCTTTGGTCCAGACAAAAACAATTAAAAAGACACTGAACCCAAAATGGAATGA
AGAATTTTATTTCAGGGTAAACCCATCTAATCACAGACTCCTATTTGAAGTATTTGACGAAAATAGACTG
ACACGAGACGACTTCCTGGGCCAGGTGGACGTGCCCCTTAGTCACCTTCCGACAGAAGATCCAACCATGG
AGCGACCCTATACATTTAAGGACTTTCTCCTCAGACCAAGAAGTCATAAGTCTCGAGTTAAGGGATTTTT
GCGATTGAAAATGGCCTATATGCCAAAAAATGGAGGTCAAGATGAAGAAAACAGTGACCAGAGGGATGAC
ATGGAGCATGGATGGGAAGTTGTTGACTCAAATGACTCGGCTTCTCAGCACCAAGAGGAACTTCCTCCTC
CTCCTCTGCCTCCCGGGTGGGAAGAAAAAGTGGACAATTTAGGCCGAACTTACTATGTCAACCACAACAA
CCGGACCACTCAGTGGCACAGACCAAGCCTGATGGACGTGTCCTCGGAGTCGGACAATAACATCAGACAG
ATCAACCAGGAGGCAGCACACCGGCGCTTCCGCTCCCGCAGGCACATCAGCGAAGACTTGGAGCCCGAGC
CCTCGGAGGGCGGGGATGTCCCCGAGCCTTGGGAGACCATTTCAGAGGAAGTGAATATCGCTGGAGACTC
TCTCGGTCTGGCTCTGCCCCCACCACCGGCCTCCCCAGGATCTCGGACCAGCCCTCAGGAGCTGTCAGAG
GAACTAAGCAGAAGGCTTCAGATCACTCCAGACTCCAATGGGGAACAGTTCAGCTCTTTGATTCAAAGAG
AACCCTCCTCAAGGTTGAGGTCATGCAGTGTCACCGACGCAGTTGCAGAACAGGGCCATCTACCACCGCC
CAGTGCCCCAGCTGGGAGAGCGCGTTCATCAACTGTCACGGGTGGTGAGGAACCAACGCCATCAGTGGCC
TATGTACATACTACGCCGGGTCTGCCTTCAGGCTGGGAAGAAAGAAAAGATGCTAAGGGGCGCACATACT
ATGTCAATCATAACAATCGAACCACAACTTGGACTCGACCTATCATGCAGAGCTTCTTGCCACCCGGCTG
GGAAATGAGGATAGCGCCAAACGGCCGGCCCTTCTTCATTGATCATAACACAAAGACTACAACCTGGGAA
GATCCACGTTTGAAATTTCCAGTACATATGCGGTCAAAGACATCTTTAAACCCCAATGACCTTGGCCCCC
TTCCTCCTGGCTGGGAAGAAAGAATTCACTTGGATGGCCGAACGTTTTATATTGATCATAATAGCAAAAT
TACTCAGTGGGAAGACCCAAGACTGCAGAACCCAGCTATTACTGGTCCGGCTGTCCCTTACTCCAGAGAA
TTTAAGCAGAAATATGACTACTTCAGGAAGAAATTAAAGAAACCTGCTGATATCCCCAATAGGTTTGAAA
TGAAACTTCACAGAAATAACATATTTGAAGAGTCCTATCGGAGAATTATGTCCGTGAAAAGACCAGATGT
CCTAAAAGCTAGACTGTGGATTGAGTTTGAATCAGAGAAAGGTCTTGACTATGGGGGTGTGGCCAGAGAA
TGGTTCTTCTTACTGTCCAAAGAGATGTTCAACCCCTACTACGGCCTCTTTGAGTACTCTGCCACGGACA
ACTACACCCTTCAGATCAACCCTAATTCAGGCCTCTGTAATGAGGATCATTTGTCCTACTTCACTTTTAT
TGGAAGAGTTGCTGGTCTGGCCGTATTTCATGGGAAGCTCTTAGATGGTTTCTTCATTAGACCATTTTAC
AAGATGATGTTGGGAAAGCAGATAACCCTGAATGACATGGAATCTGTGGATAGTGAATATTACAACTCTT
TGAAATGGATCCTGGAGAATGACCCTACTGAGCTGGACCTCATGTTCTGCATAGACGAAGAAAACTTTGG
ACAGACATATCAAGTGGATTTGAAGCCCAATGGGTCAGAAATAATGGTCACAAATGAAAACAAAAGGGAA
TATATCGACTTAGTCATCCAGTGGAGATTTGTGAACAGGGTCCAGAAGCAGATGAACGCCTTCTTGGAGG
GATTCACAGAACTACTTCCTATTGATTTGATTAAAATTTTTGATGAAAATGAGCTGGAGTTGCTCATGTG
CGGCCTCGGTGATGTGGATGTGAATGACTGGAGACAGCATTCTATTTACAAGAACGGCTACTGCCCAAAC
CACCCCGTCATTCAGTGGTTCTGGAAGGCTGTGCTACTCATGGACGCCGAAAAGCGTATCCGGTTACTGC
AGTTTGTCACAGGGACATCGCGAGTACCTATGAATGGATTTGCCGAACTTTATGGTTCCAATGGTCCTCA
GCTATTTACAATAGAGCAATGGGGCAGTCCTGAGAAACTGCCCAGAGCTCACACATGCTTTAATCGCCTT
GACTTACCTCCATATGAAACCTTTGAAGATTTACGAGAGAAACTTCTCATGGCCGTGGAAAATGCTCAAG
GATTTGAAGGGGTGGATTAAGCGGCCGCTCGAGTCTAGAGGGCCCGTTTAAACCCGCTGATCAGCCTCGA
CTGTGCCTTCTAGTTGCCAGCCATCTGTTGTTTGCCCCTCCCCCGTGCCTTCCTTGACCCTGGAAGGTGC
CACTCCCACTGTCCTTTCCTAATAAAATGAGGAAATTGCATCGCATTGTCTGAGTAGGTGTCATTCTATT
CTGGGGGGTGGGGTGGGGCAGGACAGCAAGGGGGAGGATTGGGAAGACAATAGCAGGCATGCTGGGGATG
CGGTGGGCTCTATGGCTTCTGAGGCGGAAAGAACCAGCTGGGGCTCTAGGGGGTATCCCC
[124 nt withheld, positions 3981-4104]
C
[91 nt withheld, positions 4106-4196]
A
[49 nt withheld, positions 4198-4246]
CCTTTGACGTTGGAGTCCACGTTCTTT
[37 nt withheld, positions 4274-4310]
ACCCTATCTCGGTCTATTCTTTTGATTTATAAGGGATTTTGCCGATTTCGGCCTATTGGTTAAAAAATGA
GCTGATTTAACAAAAATTTAACGCGAATTAATTCTGTGGAATGTGTGTCAGTTAGGGTGTGGAAAGTCCC
CAGGCTCCCCAGCAGGCAGAAGTATGCAAAGCATGCATCTCAATTAGTCAGCAACCAGGTGTGGAAAGTC
CCCAGGCTCCCCAGCAGGCAGAAGTATGCAAAGCATGCATCTCAATTAGTCAGCAACCATAGTCCCGCCC
CTAACTCCGCCCATCCCGCCCCTAACTCCGCCCAGTTCCGCCCATTCTCCGCCCCATGGCTGACTAATTT
TTTTTATTTATGCAGAGGCCGAGGCCGCCTCTGCCTCTGAGCTATTCCAGAAGTAGTGAGGAGGCTTTTT
TGGAGGCCTAGGCTTTTGCAAAAAGCTCCCGGGAGCTTGTATATCCATTTTCGGATCTGATCAAGAGACA
GGATGAGGATCGTTTCGCATGATTGAACAAGATGGATTGCACGCAGGTTCTCCGGCCGCTTGGGTGGAGA
GGCTATTCGGCTATGACTGGGCACAACAGACAATCGGCTGCTCTGATGCCGCCGTGTTCCGGCTGTCAGC
GCAGGGGCGCCCGGTTCTTTTTGTCAAGACCGACCTGTCCGGTGCCCTGAATGAACTGCAGGACGAGGCA
GCGCGGCTATCGTGGCTGGCCACGACGGGCGTTCCTTGCGCAGCTGTGCTCGACGTTGTCACTGAAGCGG
GAAGGGACTGGCTGCTATTGGGCGAAGTGCCGGGGCAGGATCTCCTGTCATCTCACCTTGCTCCTGCCGA
GAAAGTATCCATCATGGCTGATGCAATGCGGCGGCTGCATACGCTTGATCCGGCTACCTGCCCATTCGAC
CACCAAGCGAAACATCGCATCGAGCGAGCACGTACTCGGATGGAAGCCGGTCTTGTCGATCAGGATGATC
TGGACGAAGAGCATCAGGGGCTCGCGCCAGCCGAACTGTTCGCCAGGCTCAAGGCGCGCATGCCCGACGG
CGAGGATCTCGTCGTGACCCATGGCGATGCCTGCTTGCCGAATATCATGGTGGAAAATGGCCGCTTTTCT
GGATTCATCGACTGTGGCCGGCTGGGTGTGGCGGACCGCTATCAGGACATAGCGTTGGCTACCCGTGATA
TTGCTGAAGAGCTTGGCGGCGAATGGGCTGACCGCTTCCTCGTGCTTTACGGTATCGCCGCTCCCGATTC
GCAGCGCATCGCCTTCTATCGCCTTCTTGACGAGTTCTTCTGAGCGGGACTCTGGGGTTCGAAATGACCG
ACCAAGCGACGCCCAACCTGCCATCACGAGATTTCGATTCCACCGCCGCCTTCTATGAAAGGTTGGGCTT
CGGAATCGTTTTCCGGGACGCCGGCTGGATGATCCTCCAGCGCGGGGATCTCATGCTGGAGTTCTTCGCC
CACCCCAACTTGTTTATTGCAGCTTATAATGGTTACAAATAAAGCAATAGCATCACAAATTTCACAAATA
AAGCATTTTTTTCACTGCATTCTAGTTGTGGTTTGTCCAAACTCATCAATGTATCTTATCATGTCTGTAT
ACCGTCGACCTCTAGCTAGAGCTTGGCGTAATCATGGTCATAGCTGTTTCCTGTGTGAAATTGTTATCCG
CTCACAATTCCACACAACATACGAGCCGGAAGCATAAAGTGTAAAGCCTGGGGTGCCTAATGAGTGAGCT
AACTCACATTAATTGCGTTGCGCTCACTGCCCGCTTTCCAGTCGGGAAACCTGTCGTGCCAGCTGCATTA
ATGAATCGGCCAACGCGCGGGGAGAGGCGGTTTGCGTATTGGGCGCTCTTCCGCTTCCTCGCTCACTGAC
TCGCTGCGCTCGGTCGTTCGGCTGCGGCGAGCGGTATCAGCTCACTCAAAGGCGGTAATACGGTTATCCA
CAGAATCAGGGGATAACGCAGGAAAGAACATGTGAGCAAAAGGCCAGCAAAAGGCCAGGAACCGTAAAAA
GGCCGCGTTGCTGGCGTTTTTCCATAGGCTCCGCCCCCCTGACGAGCATCACAAAAATCGACGCTCAAGT
CAGAGGTGGCGAAACCCGACAGGACTATAAAGATACCAGGCGTTTCCCCCTGGAAGCTCCCTCGTGCGCT
CTCCTGTTCCGACCCTGCCGCTTACCGGATACCTGTCCGCCTTTCTCCCTTCGGGAAGCGTGGCGCTTTC
TCATAGCTCACGCTGTAGGTATCTCAGTTCGGTGTAGGTCGTTCGCTCCAAGCTGGGCTGTGTGCACGAA
CCCCCCGTTCAGCCCGACCGCTGCGCCTTATCCGGTAACTATCGTCTTGAGTCCAACCCGGTAAGACACG
ACTTATCGCCACTGGCAGCAGCCACTGGTAACAGGATTAGCAGAGCGAGGTATGTAGGCGGTGCTACAGA
GTTCTTGAAGTGGTGGCCTAACTACGGCTACACTAGAAGAACAGTATTTGGTATCTGCGCTCTGCTGAAG
CCAGTTACCTTCGGAAAAAGAGTTGGTAGCTCTTGATCCGGCAAACAAACCACCGCTGGTAGCGGTGGTT
TTTTTGTTTGCAAGCAGCAGATTACGCGCAGAAAAAAAGGATCTCAAGAAGATCCTTTGATCTTTTCTAC
GGGGTCTGACGCTCAGTGGAACGAAAACTCACGTTAAGGGATTTTGGTCATGAGATTATCAAAAAGGATC
TTCACCTAGATCCTTTTAAATTAAAAATGAAGTTTTAAATCAATCTAAAGTATATATGAGTAAACTTGGT
CTGACAGTTACCAATGCTTAATCAGTGAGGCACCTATCTCAGCGATCTGTCTATTTCGTTCATCCATAGT
TGCCTGACTCCCCGTCGTGTAGATAACTACGATACGGGAGGGCTTACCATCTGGCCCCAGTGCTGCAATG
ATACCGCGAGACCCACGCTCACCGGCTCCAGATTTATCAGCAATAAACCAGCCAGCCGGAAGGGCCGAGC
GCAGAAGTGGTCCTGCAACTTTATCCGCCTCCATCCAGTCTATTAATTGTTGCCGGGAAGCTAGAGTAAG
TAGTTCGCCAGTTAATAGTTTGCGCAACGTTGTTGCCATTGCTACAGGCATCGTGGTGTCACGCTCGTCG
TTTGGTATGGCTTCATTCAGCTCCGGTTCCCAACGATCAAGGCGAGTTACATGATCCCCCATGTTGTGCA
AAAAAGCGGTTAGCTCCTTCGGTCCTCCGATCGTTGTCAGAAGTAAGTTGGCCGCAGTGTTATCACTCAT
GGTTATGGCAGCACTGCATAATTCTCTTACTGTCATGCCATCCGTAAGATGCTTTTCTGTGACTGGTGAG
TACTCAACCAAGTCATTCTGAGAATAGTGTATGCGGCGACCGAGTTGCTCTTGCCCGGCGTCAATACGGG
ATAATACCGCGCCACATAGCAGAACTTTAAAAGTGCTCATCATTGGAAAACGTTCTTCGGGGCGAAAACT
CTCAAGGATCTTACCGCTGTTGAGATCCAGTTCGATGTAACCCACTCGTGCACCCAACTGATCTTCAGCA
TCTTTTACTTTCACCAGCGTTTCTGGGTGAGCAAAAACAGGAAGGCAAAATGCCGCAAAAAAGGGAATAA
GGGCGACACGGAAATGTTGAATACTCATACTCTTCCTTTTTCAATATTATTGAAGCATTTATCAGGGTTA
TTGTCTCATGAGCGGATACATATTTGAATGTATTTAGAAAAATAAACAAATAGGGGTTCCGCGCACATTT
CCCCGAAAAGTGCCACCTGACGTC
Features (pLannotate 1.2.2; 21 found; start..end, strand, type, name):
     28..80      -  misc_feature   bom (fragment): basis of mobility region from pBR322
    235..614     +  enhancer       CMV enhancer: human cytomegalovirus immediate early enhancer
    615..818     +  promoter       CMV promoter: human cytomegalovirus (CMV) immediate early promoter
    814..847     +  LTR            5' LTR (truncated) (fragment): truncated 5' long terminal repeat (LTR) from HIV-1
    863..881     +  promoter       T7 promoter: promoter for bacteriophage T7 RNA polymerase
    904..921     +  CDS            9xHis (fragment): 9xHis affinity tag
    964..3657    +  CDS            NEDD4L (fragment): NED4L_HUMAN - Also known as KIAA0439, NEDL3. Experimental evidence at protein level: Swiss-Prot protein existence level 1. E3 ubiquitin-protein ligase which accepts ubiquitin from an E2 ubiquitin-conjugating enzyme in the form of a thioester and then directly transfers the ubiquitin to targeted substrates. Inhibits TGF- beta signaling by triggering SMAD2 and TGFBR1 ubiquitination and proteasome-dependent degradation. Promotes ubiquitination and internalization of various plasma membrane channels such as ENaC, SCN2A/Nav1.2, SCN3A/Nav1.3, SCN5A/Nav1.5, SCN9A/Nav1.7, SCN10A/Nav1.8, KCNA3/Kv1.3, K
   3711..3935    +  polyA_signal   bGH poly(A) signal: bovine growth hormone polyadenylation signal
   3939..3960    +  promoter       SV40 promoter (fragment): SV40 enhancer and early promoter
   3981..4409    +  rep_origin     f1 ori (sequence partly withheld): f1 bacteriophage origin of replication; arrow indicates direction of (+) strand synthesis
   4423..4752    +  promoter       SV40 promoter: SV40 enhancer and early promoter
   4819..5610    +  CDS            neo: KKA2_KLEPN - Also known as kan, nptII. Experimental evidence at protein level: Swiss-Prot protein existence level 1. Resistance to kanamycin, neomycin, paromomycin, ribostamycin, butirosin and gentamicin B. From Klebsiella pneumoniae.
   5634..5792    +  CDS            ble (fragment): BLE_KLEPN - Experimental evidence at protein level: Swiss-Prot protein existence level 1. Binding protein with a strong affinity to the bleomycin family of antibiotics. Binds to CL990; an antimitotic-antibiotic compound. From Klebsiella pneumoniae.
   5787..5908    +  polyA_signal   SV40 poly(A) signal: SV40 polyadenylation signal
   5981..5997    -  protein_bind   lac operator: The lac repressor binds to the lac operator to inhibit transcription in E. coli. This inhibition can be relieved by adding lactose or isopropyl-β-D-thiogalactopyranoside (IPTG). lac repressor encoded by lacI
   6005..6035    -  promoter       lac promoter: promoter for the E. coli lac operon
   6050..6071    -  protein_bind   CAP binding site: CAP binding activates transcription in the presence of cAMP. E. coli catabolite activator protein
   6084..6176    -  CDS            lacI (fragment): lac repressor; lacI; The lac repressor binds to the lac operator to inhibit transcription in E. coli. This inhibition can be relieved by adding lactose or isopropyl-β-D-thiogalactopyranoside (IPTG).
   6359..6947    -  rep_origin     ori: high-copy-number ColE1/pMB1/pBR322/pUC origin of replication
   7118..7978    -  CDS            AmpR: β-lactamase; bla; confers resistance to ampicillin, carbenicillin, and related antibiotics
   7979..8083    -  promoter       AmpR promoter: bla
