[The description below was written by a language model from this plasmid's Addgene catalogue record and pLannotate feature annotations shown in this document.]
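Description:
His-Precission-NEDD4L_Δ2,3-linker_pcDNA3.1(+) is a mammalian expression plasmid of about 8.1 kb built on the pcDNA3.1 backbone. It is propagated in E. coli through a ColE1/pUC-type origin and selected with ampicillin via the β-lactamase gene and its native promoter. The catalogue lists the plasmid as low copy, although the annotated origin is of the type usually described as high copy. The backbone also carries an f1 phage origin and a neomycin phosphotransferase cassette driven by the SV40 early promoter and ended by the SV40 polyadenylation signal, which permits G418 selection of stably transfected mammalian cells. Several short annotations (fragments of an HIV-1 LTR, ble, lacI and a second SV40 promoter) appear to be partial sequence matches within the backbone rather than functional parts.

The payload is human NEDD4L, a HECT-type E3 ubiquitin ligase that ubiquitinates membrane channels such as ENaC and the sodium channel Nav1.5. The 2,694 bp coding sequence is otherwise full length but lacks residues 418–495, which removes the linker between the WW2 and WW3 domains. It is transcribed from the CMV immediate-early enhancer and promoter and terminated by the bovine growth hormone polyadenylation signal. A T7 promoter sits just upstream of the open reading frame. The protein carries an N-terminal polyhistidine tag followed by an HRV 3C (PreScission) protease site, so it can be captured by metal-affinity chromatography and the tag then cleaved off. The cloning sites are not recorded. According to the record, the construct is meant for expressing this linker-deletion variant in mammalian cells, and the associated study concerns how intramolecular interactions in NEDD4L regulate its autoubiquitination and its ubiquitination of Nav1.5.
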