Addgene plasmid #187728: His-Precission-NEDD4L_Δ2,3-linker_pcDNA3.1(+)
Purpose: Express his-tagged NEDD4L FL with removal of the linker between the WW2 and WW3 domains in mammalian cells
Depositing lab: Sandra Gabelli. Depositing organization: Johns Hopkins University and School of Medicine. Publication: NEDD4L intramolecular interactions regulate its auto and substrate Na(V)1.5 ubiquitination. Wright KM, Nathan S, Jiang H, Xia W, Kim H, Chakouri N, Nwafor JN, Fossier L, Srinivasan L, Chen Z, Boronina T, Post J, Paul S, Cole RN, Ben-Johny M, Cole PA, Gabelli SB. J Biol Chem. 2024 Mar;300(3):105715. doi: 10.1016/j.jbc.2024.105715. Epub 2024 Feb 2. PubMed 38309503.
Backbone
  Vector backbone: pcDNA3.1
  Vector type: Mammalian Expression
Growth in bacteria
  Bacterial resistance: Ampicillin, 100 μg/mL
  Growth temperature: 37°C
  Growth strain: DH5alpha
  Copy number: Low Copy
Gene/Insert
  Gene/Insert name: NEDD4L with residues 418-495 removed (alt name: Q96PU5)
  Species: H. sapiens (human)
  Insert size (bp): 2694
  Mutation: deletion of residues 418-495
  Entrez Gene: NEDD4L (a.k.a. NEDD4-2, NEDD4.2, PVNH7, RSP5, hNEDD4-2)
  Tag / fusion protein: His-HRV 3C site (N terminal on insert)
  Cloning method: Restriction Enzyme; 5′ cloning site unknown (unknown if destroyed)
Terms and licenses: Academic/Nonprofit Terms; Industry Terms: Not Available to Industry
How to cite: His-Precission-NEDD4L_Δ2,3-linker_pcDNA3.1(+) was a gift from Sandra Gabelli (Addgene plasmid # 187728 ; http://n2t.net/addgene:187728 ; RRID:Addgene_187728)
